>Addgene plasmid #74154 | pBS-TarHom-Tol2-kanaR-cryaa-YFP | depositor full sequence | sequence record 139152 | pBS-TarHom-Tol2-kanaR-cryaa-YFP sequence 7301 bps
GGGCCTCTTCGCTATTACGCCAGCTGGCGAAAGGGGGATGTGCTGCAAGGCGATTAAGTTGGGTAACGCC
AGGGTTTTCCCAGTCACGACGTTGTAAAACGACGGCCAGTGAGCGCGCGTAATACGACTCACTATAGGGC
GAATTGGAGCTCGGCGGCCGCCAGGCCTACCCACTAGTCAATTCGGGAGGATCGAAACGGCAGATCGCAA
AAAACAGTACATACAGAAGGAGACATGAACATGAACATCAAAAAAATTGTAAAACAAGCCACAGTTCTGA
CTTTTACGACTGCACTTCTGGCAGGAGGAGCGACTCAAGCCTTCGCGAAAGAAAATAACCAAAAAGCATA
CAAAGAAACGTACGCGTCTCTCATATTACACGCCGCGGTGGCGGCCGCATCTGGCCTTGTTTCAGACACC
AGGGAGTCTCTGCTCACGTTTCCTGCTATTTGCAGCCTCTCTATCAAGACTAATACACCTCTTCCCGCAT
CGGCTGCCTGTGAGAGGCTTTTCAGCACTGCGGGATTGCTTTTCAGCCCCAAAAGAGCTAGGCTTGACAC
TAACAATTTTGAGAATCAGCTTCTACTGAAGTTAAATCTGAGGTTTTACAACTTTGAGTAGCGTGTACTG
GCGTTAGATTGTCTGTCTTATAGTTTGATAATTAAATACAAACAGTTCTAAAGCAGGATAAAACCTTGTA
TGCATTTCATTTAATGTTTTTTGAGATTAAAAGCTTAAACAAGAATCTCTAGTTTTCTTTCTTGCTTTTA
CTTTTACTTCCTTAATACTCAAGTACAATTTTAATGGAGTACTTTTTTACTTTTACTCAAGTAAGATTCT
AGCCAGATACTTTTACTTTTAATTGAGTAAAATTTTCCCTAAGTACTTGTACTTTCACTTGAGTAAAATT
TTTGAGTACTTTTTACACCTCTGTCAAGAACTCCTGGACAAACCTCTGACCTGTGTGGAACAGAGTGGAT
ATGGGTGTCTGAACAGATATTCACGTCTTTTGCAGATCAGAGGGCATTTCTGGTGTTGTGCAATGACCTG
GGTCCAACAGGTAGGCGTACTCGTATCCAAGAGCATTGTTGGACAGGAGGTAGTCTCCATTCCTATAAAG
AGGAAGGAATGGCACCATGTAGTAGCCGTCATTGTGGCCAATTGGTGCATTGGTACGTGGGTAGATGGAC
CGGGGAGGCTGATGAGTTCTTAGCCAGCGGATCTGATTACCCTTTATCCCTAGATTTAAATGATATCGGA
TCCTAGTAAGCCACGTTGTGTCTCAAAATCTCTGATGTTACATTGCACAAGATAAAAATATATCATCATG
AACAATAAAACTGTCTGCTTACATAAACAGTAATACAAGGGGTGTTATGAGCCATATTCAACGGGAAACG
TCTTGCTCGAGGCCGCGATTAAATTCCAACATGGATGCTGATTTATATGGGTATAAATGGGCTCGCGATA
ATGTCGGGCAATCAGGTGCGACAATCTATCGATTGTATGGGAAGCCCGATGCGCCAGAGTTGTTTCTGAA
ACATGGCAAAGGTAGCGTTGCCAATGATGTTACAGATGAGATGGTCAGACTAAACTGGCTGACGGAATTT
ATGCCTCTTCCGACCATCAAGCATTTTATCCGTACTCCTGATGATGCATGGTTACTCACCACTGCGATCC
CCGGGAAAACAGCATTCCAGGTATTAGAAGAATATCCTGATTCAGGTGAAAATATTGTTGATGCGCTGGC
AGTGTTCCTGCGCCGGTTGCATTCGATTCCTGTTTGTAATTGTCCTTTTAACAGCGATCGCGTATTTCGT
CTCGCTCAGGCGCAATCACGAATGAATAACGGTTTGGTTGATGCGAGTGATTTTGATGACGAGCGTAATG
GCTGGCCTGTTGAACAAGTCTGGAAAGAAATGCATAAGCTTTTGCCATTCTCACCGGATTCAGTCGTCAC
TCATGGTGATTTCTCACTTGATAACCTTATTTTTGACGAGGGGGAATTAACAGGTTGTATTGATGTTGGA
CGAGTCGGAATCGCAGACCGATACCAGGATCTTGCCATCCTATGGAACTGCCTCGGTGAGTTTTCTCCTT
CATTACAGAAACGGCTTTTTCAAAAATATGGTATTGATAATCCTGATATGAATAAATTGCAGTTTCATTT
GATGCTCGATGAGTTTTTCTAATCAGAATTGGTTAATTGGTTGTAACACTGGCAGAGCATTACGCTGACT
TGACGGGACGGCGGCTTTGTTGAATAAATCGAACTCTTGCTGAGTTGAAGGATCGGATCACGCATCTTCC
CGACAACGCAGACCGTTCCGTGGCAAAGCAAAAGTTCAAAATCACCAACTGGTCCACCTACAACAAAGCT
CTCATCAACCGTGGCTCCCTCACTTTCTGGCTGGATGATGGGGCGATTCAGGCCTGGTATGAGTCAGCAA
CACCTTCTTCACGAGGCAGACCTCAGCGGCGGCCGGATCCGATATCGTTTGGCGCGCCAAACTCGCTACC
TTAGGACCGTTATAGTTAAGATCCGATCTGCTGGGCTTGCTGAAGGTAGGGGGTCAAGAACCAGAGGTGT
AAAGTACTTGAGTAATTTTACTTGATTACTGTACTTAAGTATTATTTTTGGGGATTTTTACTTTACTTGA
GTACAATTAAAAATCAATACTTTTACTTTTACTTAATTACATTTTTTTAGAAAAAAAAGTACTTTTTACT
CCTTACAATTTTATTTACAGTCAAAAAGTACTTATTTTTTGGAGATCACTTCATTCTATTTTCCCTTGCT
ATTACCAAACCAATTGAATTGCGCTGATGCCCAGTTTAATTTAAATGTTATTTATTCTGCCTATGAAAAT
CGTTTTCACATTATATGAAATTGGTCAGACATGTTCATTGGTCCTTTGGAAGTGACGTCATGTCACATCT
ATTACCACAATGCACAGCACCTTGACCTGGAAATTAGGGAAATTATATCAGTCAATCAGTGGAAGAAAAT
GGAGGAAGTATGTGATTCATCAGCAGCTGCGAGCAGCACAGTCCAAAATCAGCCACAGGATCAAGAGCAC
CCGTGGCCGTATCTTCGCCCCGGGAGCTTCGAATTCTAATATGGCAATAAACGATCTTCAGAGAAACTTG
CATTGGTAAATAGTTTCAGCCTATGCATATGTAGTTATTCAAACTGTAATGACTATCTTACAGTATTATA
TGTTTATAATAGTTTGATCCAATAAATCCAGATTTATATGCTTTTCAACATAAAATTGTGAAATGCACAG
AATGTACATATACAATACATTTCCTACAATAATGCTCTCTTTTCTATTAATAGTGTGCATTCAGTGCAGG
ATGTTATGTATTTATTTTCTGTAGTGCAAACTTTTTCAAAGAATTTTCCAGTCTAAGCTTTTCAGTCAAG
AAAAAAAAAAGCGATTGATTATCTGTGATATTTAAAAAAATTAGCTCTTAAATCTGGTGAACCAAGTGGC
CACAACACATTAAATACTGACGTTCTACAGCCATGTAGCTTCATCTGGTCTGGTTTGCTTTGGCAGGCAC
TTATTTTCCGGTGATAGTTGGCCACAAGAGTATTGTCTGAGCCATTCAGTGCTAGACTGTCATTCTCAGG
TCAGAGTCCACCCCGCTGATTCTGCTGACAACACTGTTCCCACCATGAGATAATGCCATTCCAGAGAGAT
CCATTTGTAAGCCCCTCTTTCTGCAGCACAGGTATATAACCAGGGGTCTGCCTCCACTAAGGCCGGCACA
CATCATTTGGGGATCTTTGTACTGTGGATCCACCGGTCGCCACCATGGTGAGCAAGGGCGAGGAGCTGTT
CACCGGGGTGGTGCCCATCCTGGTCGAGCTGGACGGCGACGTAAACGGCCACAAGTTCAGCGTGTCCGGC
GAGGGCGAGGGCGATGCCACCTACGGCAAGCTGACCCTGAAGTTCATCTGCACCACCGGCAAGCTGCCCG
TGCCCTGGCCCACCCTCGTGACCACCTTCGGCTACGGCCTGATGTGCTTCGCCCGCTACCCCGACCACAT
GAAGCAGCACGACTTCTTCAAGTCCGCCATGCCCGAAGGCTACGTCCAGGAGCGCACCATCTTCTTCAAG
GACGACGGCAACTACAAGACCCGCGCCGAGGTGAAGTTCGAGGGCGACACCCTGGTGAACCGCATCGAGC
TGAAGGGCATCGACTTCAAGGAGGACGGCAACATCCTGGGGCACAAGCTGGAGTACAACTACAACAGCCA
CAACGTCTATATCATGGCCGACAAGCAGAAGAACGGCATCAAGGTGAACTTCAAGATCCGCCACAACATC
GAGGACGGCAGCGTGCAGCTCGCCGACCACTACCAGCAGAACACCCCCATCGGCGACGGCCCCGTGCTGC
TGCCCGACAACCACTACCTGAGCTACCAGTCCGCCCTGAGCAAAGACCCCAACGAGAAGCGCGATCACAT
GGTCCTGCTGGAGTTCGTGACCGCCGCCGGGATCACTCTCGGCATGGACGAGCTGTACAAGTAGCGGCCG
GCCGCGACTCTAGATCATAATCAGCCATACCATATTTGTAGAGGTTTTACTTGCTTTAAAAAACCTCCCA
CACCTCCCCCTGAACCTGAAACATAAAATGAATGCAATTGTTGTTGTTAACTTGTTTATTGCAGCTTATA
ATGGTTACAAATAAAGCAATAGCATCACAAATTTCACAAATAAAGCATTTTTTTCACTGCATTCTAGTTG
TGGTTTGTCCAAACTCATCAATGTATCTTAATCGAGGGGGGGCCCGGTACCCAATTCGCCCTATAGTGAG
TCTCGAGCCAAGTGCCTCAATTCGATCAATCAACGATTAAAAATATTGAGTCTGCAAAAGGACTTGATGT
GTGGGACAGCTGGCCGCTGCAAAACGCTGACGGAACAGTAGCTGAATACAACGGCTATCACGTTGTGTTT
GCTCTTGCGGGAAGCCCGAAAGACGCTGATGACACATCAATCTACATGTTTTATCAAAAGGTCGGCGACA
ACTCAATCGACAGCTGGAAAAACGCGGGCCGTGTCTTTACTCGAGGGGGGGCCCGGTACCCAGCTTTTGT
TCCCTTTAGTGAGGGTTAATTGCGCGCTTGGCGTAATCATGGTCATAGCTGTTTCCTGTGTGAAATTGTT
ATCCGCTCACAATTCCACACAACATACGAGCCGGAAGCATAAAGTGTAAAGCCTGGGGTGCCTAATGAGT
GAGCTAACTCACATTAATTGCGTTGCGCTCACTGCCCGCTTTCCAGTCGGGAAACCTGTCGTGCCAGCTG
CATTAATGAATCGGCCAACGCGCGGGGAGAGGCGGTTTGCGTATTGGGCGCTCTTCCGCTTCCTCGCTCA
CTGACTCGCTGCGCTCGGTCGTTCGGCTGCGGCGAGCGGTATCAGCTCACTCAAAGGCGGTAATACGGTT
ATCCACAGAATCAGGGGATAACGCAGGAAAGAACATGTGAGCAAAAGGCCAGCAAAAGGCCAGGAACCGT
AAAAAGGCCGCGTTGCTGGCGTTTTTCCATAGGCTCCGCCCCCCTGACGAGCATCACAAAAATCGACGCT
CAAGTCAGAGGTGGCGAAACCCGACAGGACTATAAAGATACCAGGCGTTTCCCCCTGGAAGCTCCCTCGT
GCGCTCTCCTGTTCCGACCCTGCCGCTTACCGGATACCTGTCCGCCTTTCTCCCTTCGGGAAGCGTGGCG
CTTTCTCATAGCTCACGCTGTAGGTATCTCAGTTCGGTGTAGGTCGTTCGCTCCAAGCTGGGCTGTGTGC
ACGAACCCCCCGTTCAGCCCGACCGCTGCGCCTTATCCGGTAACTATCGTCTTGAGTCCAACCCGGTAAG
ACACGACTTATCGCCACTGGCAGCAGCCACTGGTAACAGGATTAGCAGAGCGAGGTATGTAGGCGGTGCT
ACAGAGTTCTTGAAGTGGTGGCCTAACTACGGCTACACTAGAAGGACAGTATTTGGTATCTGCGCTCTGC
TGAAGCCAGTTACCTTCGGAAAAAGAGTTGGTAGCTCTTGATCCGGCAAACAAACCACCGCTGGTAGCGG
TGGTTTTTTTGTTTGCAAGCAGCAGATTACGCGCAGAAAAAAAGGATCTCAAGAAGATCCTTTGATCTTT
TCTACGGGGTCTGACGCTCAGTGGAACGAAAACTCACGTTAAGGGATTTTGGTCATGAGATTATCAAAAA
GGATCTTCACCTAGATCCTTTTAAATTAAAAATGAAGTTTTAAATCAATCTAAAGTATATATGAGTAAAC
TTGGTCTGACAGTTACCAATGCTTAATCAGTGAGGCACCTATCTCAGCGATCTGTCTATTTCGTTCATCC
ATAGTTGCCTGACTCCCCGTCGTGTAGATAACTACGATACGGGAGGGCTTACCATCTGGCCCCAGTGCTG
CAATGATACCGCGAGACCCACGCTCACCGGCTCCAGATTTATCAGCAATAAACCAGCCAGCCGGAAGGGC
CGAGCGCAGAAGTGGTCCTGCAACTTTATCCGCCTCCATCCAGTCTATTAATTGTTGCCGGGAAGCTAGA
GTAAGTAGTTCGCCAGTTAATAGTTTGCGCAACGTTGTTGCCATTGCTACAGGCATCGTGGTGTCACGCT
CGTCGTTTGGTATGGCTTCATTCAGCTCCGGTTCCCAACGATCAAGGCGAGTTACATGATCCCCCATGTT
GTGCAAAAAAGCGGTTAGCTCCTTCGGTCCTCCGATCGTTGTCAGAAGTAAGTTGGCCGCAGTGTTATCA
CTCATGGTTATGGCAGCACTGCATAATTCTCTTACTGTCATGCCATCCGTAAGATGCTTTTCTGTGACTG
GTGAGTACTCAACCAAGTCATTCTGAGAATAGTGTATGCGGCGACCGAGTTGCTCTTGCCCGGCGTCAAT
ACGGGATAATACCGCGCCACATAGCAGAACTTTAAAAGTGCTCATCATTGGAAAACGTTCTTCGGGGCGA
AAACTCTCAAGGATCTTACCGCTGTTGAGATCCAGTTCGATGTAACCCACTCGTGCACCCAACTGATCTT
CAGCATCTTTTACTTTCACCAGCGTTTCTGGGTGAGCAAAAACAGGAAGGCAAAATGCCGCAAAAAAGGG
AATAAGGGCGACACGGAAATGTTGAATACTCATACTCTTCCTTTTTCAATATTATTGAAGCATTTATCAG
GGTTATTGTCTCATGAGCGGATACATATTTGAATGTATTTAGAAAAATAAACAAATAGGGGTTCCGCGCA
CATTTCCCCGAAAAGTGCCAC
Features (pLannotate 1.2.2; 20 found; start..end, strand, type, name):
    120..138     +  promoter       T7 promoter: promoter for bacteriophage T7 RNA polymerase
    241..363     +  CDS            sacB (fragment): SACB_BACSU - Experimental evidence at protein level: Swiss-Prot protein existence level 1. From Bacillus subtilis (strain 168).
    932..1219    -  CDS            tyr (fragment): TYRO_ORYLA - Also known as tyro. Experimental evidence at transcript level: Swiss-Prot protein existence level 2. This is a copper-containing oxidase that functions in the formation of pigments such as melanins and other polyphenolic compounds. From Oryzias latipes (Japanese rice fish) (Japanese killifish).
   1377..2192    +  CDS            KanR: aminoglycoside phosphotransferase; aph(3')-Ia; confers resistance to kanamycin in bacteria or G418 (Geneticin®) in eukaryotes
   2333..2488    +  CDS            TRA2_ECOLX (fragment): Protein predicted: Swiss-Prot protein existence level 4. Required for transposition of transposon Tn903. From Escherichia coli.
   3825..4541    +  CDS            Citrine: Citrine is a basic (constitutively fluorescent) yellow fluorescent protein published in 2001, derived from Aequorea victoria. It has moderate acid sensitivity.
   4563..4646    +  CDS            large T antigen (fragment): large T antigen from SV40 (simian virus 40)
   4669..4790    +  polyA_signal   SV40 poly(A) signal: SV40 polyadenylation signal
   4792..4811    +  misc_feature   MCS (fragment): pBluescript multiple cloning site
   4839..5078    +  CDS            sacB (fragment): SACB_BACSU - Experimental evidence at protein level: Swiss-Prot protein existence level 1. From Bacillus subtilis (strain 168).
   5080..5100    +  misc_feature   MCS (fragment): pBluescript multiple cloning site
   5113..5131    -  promoter       T3 promoter: promoter for bacteriophage T3 RNA polymerase
   5176..5192    -  protein_bind   lac operator: The lac repressor binds to the lac operator to inhibit transcription in E. coli. This inhibition can be relieved by adding lactose or isopropyl-β-D-thiogalactopyranoside (IPTG). lac repressor encoded by lacI
   5200..5230    -  promoter       lac promoter: promoter for the E. coli lac operon
   5245..5266    -  protein_bind   CAP binding site: CAP binding activates transcription in the presence of cAMP. E. coli catabolite activator protein
   5279..5371    -  CDS            lacI (fragment): lac repressor; lacI; The lac repressor binds to the lac operator to inhibit transcription in E. coli. This inhibition can be relieved by adding lactose or isopropyl-β-D-thiogalactopyranoside (IPTG).
   5554..6142    -  rep_origin     ori: high-copy-number ColE1/pMB1/pBR322/pUC origin of replication
   6313..7173    -  CDS            AmpR: β-lactamase; bla; confers resistance to ampicillin, carbenicillin, and related antibiotics
   7174..7278    -  promoter       AmpR promoter: bla
   7301..112     -  CDS            lacZα (fragment) (across the origin): LacZα fragment of β-galactosidase; lacZ fragment
