[The description below was written by a language model from this plasmid's Addgene catalogue record and pLannotate feature annotations shown in this document.]
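Description:
pBS-TarHom-Tol2-kanaR-cryaa-YFP is a high-copy pBluescript-based plasmid that serves as a donor of a BAC targeting cassette for zebrafish BAC transgenesis. It is not itself a delivery vector. It replicates in E. coli from the ColE1/pUC-type origin and is maintained under dual selection: ampicillin resistance (bla, with its own promoter) comes from the backbone, and kanamycin resistance comes from the aph(3')-Ia gene inside the insert. The usual pBluescript elements (T7 and T3 promoters, lac promoter/operator, lacZα and MCS remnants) flank the insert.

The synthetic cassette is bounded by two short sacB fragments. These correspond to the "TarHom" part of the name and most likely act as homology arms directing recombination into the sacB region of the pTARBAC2 BAC backbone. Between the arms lie the Tol2 transposon sequences named in the record. The annotation software does not label them directly, but the medaka tyrosinase fragment it detects probably reflects sequence associated with Tol2, which was originally found in that locus. Next come the kanamycin marker, with an adjacent Tn903-derived fragment, and a Citrine yellow fluorescent protein coding sequence followed by an SV40 polyadenylation signal. According to the name and stated purpose, Citrine is driven by the lens-specific cryaa (alpha-A crystallin) promoter. This promoter is not annotated but presumably lies in the unlabelled stretch upstream of Citrine.

In use, the cassette is recombined into a pTARBAC2-based BAC, with kanamycin selecting for successful integrants. The modified BAC then carries Tol2 elements for transposase-mediated genomic integration in zebrafish, and yellow lens fluorescence identifies transgenic animals independently of the BAC's own gene of interest.
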