Addgene plasmid #74154: pBS-TarHom-Tol2-kanaR-cryaa-YFP
Purpose: BAC targeting cassette for pTARBAC2 with kanaR selection marker and lens-specific transgenesis marker Citrine
Depositing lab: Holger Knaut. Depositing organization: NYU Grossman School of Medicine. Publication: A Plasmid Set for Efficient Bacterial Artificial Chromosome (BAC) Transgenesis in Zebrafish. Fuentes F, Reynolds E, Lewellis SW, Venkiteswaran G, Knaut H. G3 (Bethesda). 2016 Jan 27. pii: g3.115.026344. doi: 10.1534/g3.115.026344. PubMed 26818072.
Backbone
  Vector backbone: pBluescript
Growth in bacteria
  Bacterial resistance: Ampicillin and Kanamycin, 100 & 50 μg/mL
  Growth temperature: 37°C
  Growth strain: DH5alpha
  Copy number: High Copy
Gene/Insert
  Gene/Insert name: Tol2-kanaR-cryaa-YFP
  Species: Synthetic
Terms and licenses: Academic/Nonprofit Terms; Industry Terms: Not Available to Industry
How to cite: pBS-TarHom-Tol2-kanaR-cryaa-YFP was a gift from Holger Knaut (Addgene plasmid # 74154 ; http://n2t.net/addgene:74154 ; RRID:Addgene_74154)
