>Addgene plasmid #74154 | pBS-TarHom-Tol2-kanaR-cryaa-YFP | addgene partial sequence | sequence record 140685 | KanR2-F 5'-GAACTGCCTCGGTGAGTTTT-3'
TATGGTATTGATAATCCTGATATGAATAAATTGCAGTTTCATTTGATGCTCGATGAGTTTTTCTAATCAG
AATTGGTTAATTGGTTGTAACACTGGCAGAGCATTACGCTGACTTGACGGGACGGCGGCTTTGTTGAATA
AATCGAACTCTTGCTGAGTTGAAGGATCGGATCACGCATCTTCCCGACAACGCAGACCGTTCCGTGGCAA
AGCAAAAGTTCAAAATCACCAACTGGTCCACCTACAACAAAGCTCTCATCAACCGTGGCTCCCTCACTTT
CTGGCTGGATGATGGGGCGATTCAGGCCTGGTATGAGTCAGCAACACCTTCTTCACGAGGCAGACCTCAG
CGGCGGCCGGATCCGATATCGTTTGGCGCGCCAAACTCGCTACCTTAGGACCGTTATAGTTAAGATCCGA
TCTGCTGGGCTTGCTGAAGGTAGGGGGTCAAGAACCAGAGGTGTAAAGTACTTGAGTAATTTTACTTGAT
TACTGTACTTAAGTATTATTTTTGGGGATTTTTACTTTACTTGAGTACAATTAAAAATCAATACTTTTAC
TTTTACTTAATTACATTTTTTTAGAAAAAAAAGTACTTTTTACTCCTTACAATTTTATTTACAGTCAAAA
AGTACTTATTTTTTGGAGATCACTTCATTCTATTTTCCCTTGCTATTACCAAACCAATTGAATTGCGCTG
ATGCCCAGTTTAATTTAAATGTTATTTATTCTGCCTATGAAAATCGTTTTCACATTATATGAAATTGGTC
AGACATGTTCATTGGTCCTTTGGAAGTGACGTCATGTCACATCTATTACCACAATGCACAGCACCTTGAC
CTGGAAATTAGGGAAATTATATCAGTCAATCAGTGGAAGAAAATGGAGGAAGTATGTGATTCATCAGCAG
CTGCGAGCAGCACAGTCCAAAATCAGCCACAGGATCAAGAGCACCCGTGGCCGTATCTTC
