>Addgene plasmid #74154 | pBS-TarHom-Tol2-kanaR-cryaa-YFP | addgene partial sequence | sequence record 140686 | SV40pA-R 5'-GAAATTTGTGATGCTATTGC-3'
ATAAACAAGTTAACAACAACAATTGCATTCATTTTATGTTTCAGGTTCAGGGGGAGGTGTGGGAGGTTTT
TTAAAGCAAGTAAAACCTCTACAAATATGGTATGGCTGATTATGATCTAGAGTCGCGGCCGGCCGCTACT
TGTACAGCTCGTCCATGCCGAGAGTGATCCCGGCGGCGGTCACGAACTCCAGCAGGACCATGTGATCGCG
CTTCTCGTTGGGGTCTTTGCTCAGGGCGGACTGGTAGCTCAGGTAGTGGTTGTCGGGCAGCAGCACGGGG
CCGTCGCCGATGGGGGTGTTCTGCTGGTAGTGGTCGGCGAGCTGCACGCTGCCGTCCTCGATGTTGTGGC
GGATCTTGAAGTTCACCTTGATGCCGTTCTTCTGCTTGTCGGCCATGATATAGACGTTGTGGCTGTTGTA
GTTGTACTCCAGCTTGTGCCCCAGGATGTTGCCGTCCTCCTTGAAGTCGATGCCCTTCAGCTCGATGCGG
TTCACCAGGGTGTCGCCCTCGAACTTCACCTCGGCGCGGGTCTTGTAGTTGCCGTCGTCCTTGAAGAAGA
TGGTGCGCTCCTGGACGTAGCCTTCGGGCATGGCGGACTTGAAGAAGTCGTGCTGCTTCATGTGGTCGGG
GTAGCGGGCGAAGCACATCAGGCCGTAGCCGAAGGTGGTCACGAGGGTGGGCCAGGGCACGGGCAGCTTG
CCGGTGGTGCAGATGAACTTCAGGGTCAGCTTGCCGTAGGTGGCATCGCCCTCGCCCTCGCCGGACACGC
TGAACTTGTGGCCGTTTACGTC
